Addgene plasmid #162494: Tac-GFP
Purpose: Expresses Tac (IL2 recptor alpha subunit) with C-terminally tagged GFP in mammalian cells
Depositing lab: Lei Lu. Depositing organization: Nanyang Technological University. Publication: Glycans function as a Golgi export signal to promote the constitutive exocytic trafficking. Sun X, Tie HC, Chen B, Lu L. J Biol Chem. 2020 Aug 21. pii: RA120.014476. doi: 10.1074/jbc.RA120.014476. PubMed 32826314.
Backbone
  Vector backbone: pEGFP-C1
  Backbone manufacturer: Clontech
  Backbone size w/o insert (bp): 4701
  Total vector size (bp): 5523
  Vector type: Mammalian Expression
Growth in bacteria
  Bacterial resistance: Kanamycin, 50 μg/mL
  Growth temperature: 37°C
  Growth strain: DH5alpha
  Copy number: High Copy
Gene/Insert
  Gene/Insert name: Tac (alt name: IL2 receptor alpha subunit)
  Species: H. sapiens (human)
  Insert size (bp): 822
  GenBank ID: NM_000417.3
  Entrez Gene: IL2RA (a.k.a. CD25, IDDM10, IL2R, IMD41, TCGFR, p55)
  Tag / fusion protein: GFP (C terminal on backbone)
  Cloning method: Restriction Enzyme; 5′ cloning site NheI (not destroyed); 3′ cloning site XhoI (not destroyed)
  Sequencing primers: 5′ CMV-F; 3′ EGFP-NR
Terms and licenses: Academic/Nonprofit Terms; Industry Terms: Not Available to Industry
How to cite: Tac-GFP was a gift from Lei Lu (Addgene plasmid # 162494 ; http://n2t.net/addgene:162494 ; RRID:Addgene_162494)
