[The description below was written by a language model from this plasmid's Addgene catalogue record and pLannotate feature annotations shown in this document.]
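Description:
Tac-GFP is a mammalian expression plasmid of about 5.5 kb, built on the Clontech pEGFP-C1 backbone, that produces the human interleukin-2 receptor alpha subunit (Tac, also known as IL2RA or CD25) fused at its C terminus to EGFP. The 822 bp Tac coding sequence was inserted between NheI and XhoI sites, which places it directly upstream of the EGFP open reading frame. As a result, although the backbone is the C1 type, the fluorescent protein ends up on the C-terminal side of the receptor. Transcription of the fusion is driven by the human cytomegalovirus immediate-early enhancer and promoter and is terminated by the SV40 polyadenylation signal. A remnant of the original multiple cloning site lies after EGFP.

The plasmid is maintained in E. coli at high copy through a pUC-type ColE1 origin and is selected with kanamycin. The NeoR/KanR aminoglycoside phosphotransferase gene sits behind tandem bacterial (bla) and SV40 early promoters and is followed by the HSV TK polyadenylation signal. This arrangement lets the same marker confer kanamycin resistance in bacteria and G418 resistance in transfected mammalian cells, allowing selection of stable lines. An f1 origin is also present for single-stranded DNA production. The short large T antigen, ble and bGH poly(A) annotations are only fragments, most likely backbone remnants or partial matches rather than functional elements.

The associated publication concerns glycans acting as Golgi export signals in constitutive exocytic trafficking. This suggests the construct is used as a fluorescent transmembrane cargo reporter for following secretory transport to the cell surface by microscopy.
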