Features (pLannotate 1.2.2; 15 found; start..end, strand, type, name):
     61..364     +  enhancer       CMV enhancer: human cytomegalovirus immediate early enhancer
    365..568     +  promoter       CMV promoter: human cytomegalovirus (CMV) immediate early promoter
    603..1424    +  CDS            IL2RA: IL2RA_HUMAN - Experimental evidence at protein level: Swiss-Prot protein existence level 1. Receptor for interleukin-2. The receptor is involved in the regulation of immune tolerance by controlling regulatory T cells (TREGs) activity. TREGs suppress the activation and expansion of autoreactive T-cells. From Homo sapiens (Human).
   1431..2147    +  CDS            EGFP: EGFP is a basic (constitutively fluorescent) green fluorescent protein published in 1996, derived from Aequorea victoria. It is reported to be a rapidly-maturing weak dimer with moderate acid sensitivity.
   2151..2187    +  misc_feature   MCS (fragment): multiple cloning site
   2204..2288    +  CDS            large T antigen (fragment): large T antigen from SV40 (simian virus 40)
   2311..2432    +  polyA_signal   SV40 poly(A) signal: SV40 polyadenylation signal
   2466..2894    -  rep_origin     f1 ori (sequence partly withheld): f1 bacteriophage origin of replication; arrow indicates direction of (+) strand synthesis
   2921..3025    +  promoter       AmpR promoter: bla
   3027..3384    +  promoter       SV40 promoter: SV40 enhancer and early promoter
   3419..4213    +  CDS            NeoR/KanR: aminoglycoside phosphotransferase from Tn5; aph(3')-II (or nptII); confers resistance to neomycin, kanamycin, and G418 (Geneticin®)
   4234..4386    +  CDS            ble (fragment): BLE_KLEPN - Experimental evidence at protein level: Swiss-Prot protein existence level 1. Binding protein with a strong affinity to the bleomycin family of antibiotics. Binds to CL990; an antimitotic-antibiotic compound. From Klebsiella pneumoniae.
   4445..4492    +  polyA_signal   HSV TK poly(A) signal: herpes simplex virus thymidine kinase polyadenylation signal (Cole and Stacy, 1985)
   4583..4599    -  polyA_signal   bGH poly(A) signal (fragment): bovine growth hormone polyadenylation signal
   4821..5409    +  rep_origin     ori: high-copy-number ColE1/pMB1/pBR322/pUC origin of replication
>Addgene plasmid #162494 | Tac-GFP | addgene full sequence | sequence record 323472 | Addgene NGS Result
TAGTTATTAATAGTAATCAATTACGGGGTCATTAGTTCATAGCCCATATATGGAGTTCCGCGTTACATAA
CTTACGGTAAATGGCCCGCCTGGCTGACCGCCCAACGACCCCCGCCCATTGACGTCAATAATGACGTATG
TTCCCATAGTAACGCCAATAGGGACTTTCCATTGACGTCAATGGGTGGAGTATTTACGGTAAACTGCCCA
CTTGGCAGTACATCAAGTGTATCATATGCCAAGTACGCCCCCTATTGACGTCAATGACGGTAAATGGCCC
GCCTGGCATTATGCCCAGTACATGACCTTATGGGACTTTCCTACTTGGCAGTACATCTACGTATTAGTCA
TCGCTATTACCATGGTGATGCGGTTTTGGCAGTACATCAATGGGCGTGGATAGCGGTTTGACTCACGGGG
ATTTCCAAGTCTCCACCCCATTGACGTCAATGGGAGTTTGTTTTGGCACCAAAATCAACGGGACTTTCCA
AAATGTCGTAACAACTCCGCCCCATTGACGCAAATGGGCGGTAGGCGTGTACGGTGGGAGGTCTATATAA
GCAGAGCTGGTTTAGTGAACCGTCAGATCCGCTAGCGCCACCATGGATTCATACCTGCTGATGTGGGGAC
TGCTCACGTTCATCATGGTGCCTGGCTGCCAGGCAACCGGTGAGCTCTGTGACGATGACCCGCCAGAGAT
CCCACACGCCACATTCAAAGCCATGGCCTACAAGGAAGGAACCATGTTGAACTGTGAATGCAAGAGAGGT
TTCCGCAGAATAAAAAGCGGGTCACTCTATATGCTCTGTACAGGAAACTCTAGCCACTCGTCCTGGGACA
ACCAATGTCAATGCACAAGCTCTGCCACTCGGAACACAACGAAACAAGTGACACCTCAACCTGAAGAACA
GAAAGAAAGGAAAACCACAGAAATGCAAAGTCCAATGCAGCCAGTGGACCAAGCGAGCCTTCCAGGTCAC
TGCAGGGAACCTCCACCATGGGAAAATGAAGCCACAGAGAGAATTTATCATTTCGTGGTGGGGCAGATGG
TTTATTATCAGTGCGTCCAGGGATACAGGGCTCTACACAGAGGTCCTGCTGAGAGCGTCTGCAAAATGAC
CCACGGGAAGACAAGGTGGACCCAGCCCCAGCTCATATGCACAGGTGAAATGGAGACCAGTCAGTTTCCA
GGTGAAGAGAAGCCTCAGGCAAGCCCCGAAGGCCGTCCTGAGAGTGAGACTTCCTGCCTCGTCACAACAA
CAGATTTTCAAATACAGACAGAAATGGCTGCAACCATGGAGACGTCCATATTTACAACAGAGTACCAGGT
AGCAGTGGCCGGCTGTGTTTTCCTGCTGATCAGCGTCCTCCTCCTGAGTGGGCTCACCTGGCAGCGGAGA
CAGAGGAAGAGTAGAAGAACAATCCTCGAGATGGTGAGCAAGGGCGAGGAGCTGTTCACCGGGGTGGTGC
CCATCCTGGTCGAGCTGGACGGCGACGTAAACGGCCACAAGTTCAGCGTGTCCGGCGAGGGCGAGGGCGA
TGCCACCTACGGCAAGCTGACCCTGAAGTTCATCTGCACCACCGGCAAGCTGCCCGTGCCCTGGCCCACC
CTCGTGACCACCCTGACCTACGGCGTGCAGTGCTTCAGCCGCTACCCCGACCACATGAAGCAGCACGACT
TCTTCAAGTCCGCCATGCCCGAAGGCTACGTCCAGGAGCGCACCATCTTCTTCAAGGACGACGGCAACTA
CAAGACCCGCGCCGAGGTGAAGTTCGAGGGCGACACCCTGGTGAACCGCATCGAGCTGAAGGGCATCGAC
TTCAAGGAGGACGGCAACATCCTGGGGCACAAGCTGGAGTACAACTACAACAGCCACAACGTCTATATCA
TGGCCGACAAGCAGAAGAACGGCATCAAGGTGAACTTCAAGATCCGCCACAACATCGAGGACGGCAGCGT
GCAGCTCGCCGACCACTACCAGCAGAACACCCCCATCGGCGACGGCCCCGTGCTGCTGCCCGACAACCAC
TACCTGAGCACCCAGTCCGCCCTGAGCAAAGACCCCAACGAGAAGCGCGATCACATGGTCCTGCTGGAGT
TCGTGACCGCCGCCGGGATCACTCTCGGCATGGACGAGCTGTACAAGTAGGAATTCTGCAGTCGACGGTA
CCGCGGGCCCGGGATCCACCGGATCTAGATAACTGATCATAATCAGCCATACCACATTTGTAGAGGTTTT
ACTTGCTTTAAAAAACCTCCCACACCTCCCCCTGAACCTGAAACATAAAATGAATGCAATTGTTGTTGTT
AACTTGTTTATTGCAGCTTATAATGGTTACAAATAAAGCAATAGCATCACAAATTTCACAAATAAAGCAT
TTTTTTCACTGCATTCTAGTTGTGGTTTGTCCAAACTCATCAATGTATCTTAACGCGTAAATTGTAAGCG
TTAATATTTTGTTAAAATTCGCGTTAAATTTTTGTTAAATCAGCTCATTTTTTAACCAATAGGCCGAAAT
CGGCAAAATCCCTTATAAATCAAAAGAATAGACCGAGATAGGGT
[37 nt withheld, positions 2565-2601]
AAAGAACGTGGACTCCAACGTCAAAGG
[49 nt withheld, positions 2629-2677]
T
[91 nt withheld, positions 2679-2769]
G
[124 nt withheld, positions 2771-2894]
CAGGTGGCACTTTTCGGGGAAATGTGCGCGGAACCCCTATTTGTTTATTTTTCTAAATACATTCAAATAT
GTATCCGCTCATGAGACAATAACCCTGATAAATGCTTCAATAATATTGAAAAAGGAAGAGTCCTGAGGCG
GAAAGAACCAGCTGTGGAATGTGTGTCAGTTAGGGTGTGGAAAGTCCCCAGGCTCCCCAGCAGGCAGAAG
TATGCAAAGCATGCATCTCAATTAGTCAGCAACCAGGTGTGGAAAGTCCCCAGGCTCCCCAGCAGGCAGA
AGTATGCAAAGCATGCATCTCAATTAGTCAGCAACCATAGTCCCGCCCCTAACTCCGCCCATCCCGCCCC
TAACTCCGCCCAGTTCCGCCCATTCTCCGCCCCATGGCTGACTAATTTTTTTTATTTATGCAGAGGCCGA
GGCCGCCTCGGCCTCTGAGCTATTCCAGAAGTAGTGAGGAGGCTTTTTTGGAGGCCTAGGCTTTTGCAAA
GATCGATCAAGAGACAGGATGAGGATCGTTTCGCATGATTGAACAAGATGGATTGCACGCAGGTTCTCCG
GCCGCTTGGGTGGAGAGGCTATTCGGCTATGACTGGGCACAACAGACAATCGGCTGCTCTGATGCCGCCG
TGTTCCGGCTGTCAGCGCAGGGGCGCCCGGTTCTTTTTGTCAAGACCGACCTGTCCGGTGCCCTGAATGA
ACTGCAAGACGAGGCAGCGCGGCTATCGTGGCTGGCCACGACGGGCGTTCCTTGCGCAGCTGTGCTCGAC
GTTGTCACTGAAGCGGGAAGGGACTGGCTGCTATTGGGCGAAGTGCCGGGGCAGGATCTCCTGTCATCTC
ACCTTGCTCCTGCCGAGAAAGTATCCATCATGGCTGATGCAATGCGGCGGCTGCATACGCTTGATCCGGC
TACCTGCCCATTCGACCACCAAGCGAAACATCGCATCGAGCGAGCACGTACTCGGATGGAAGCCGGTCTT
GTCGATCAGGATGATCTGGACGAAGAGCATCAGGGGCTCGCGCCAGCCGAACTGTTCGCCAGGCTCAAGG
CGAGCATGCCCGACGGCGAGGATCTCGTCGTGACCCATGGCGATGCCTGCTTGCCGAATATCATGGTGGA
AAATGGCCGCTTTTCTGGATTCATCGACTGTGGCCGGCTGGGTGTGGCGGACCGCTATCAGGACATAGCG
TTGGCTACCCGTGATATTGCTGAAGAGCTTGGCGGCGAATGGGCTGACCGCTTCCTCGTGCTTTACGGTA
TCGCCGCTCCCGATTCGCAGCGCATCGCCTTCTATCGCCTTCTTGACGAGTTCTTCTGAGCGGGACTCTG
GGGTTCGAAATGACCGACCAAGCGACGCCCAACCTGCCATCACGAGATTTCGATTCCACCGCCGCCTTCT
ATGAAAGGTTGGGCTTCGGAATCGTTTTCCGGGACGCCGGCTGGATGATCCTCCAGCGCGGGGATCTCAT
GCTGGAGTTCTTCGCCCACCCTAGGGGGAGGCTAACTGAAACACGGAAGGAGACAATACCGGAAGGAACC
CGCGCTATGACGGCAATAAAAAGACAGAATAAAACGCACGGTGTTGGGTCGTTTGTTCATAAACGCGGGG
TTCGGTCCCAGGGCTGGCACTCTGTCGATACCCCACCGAGACCCCATTGGGGCCAATACGCCCGCGTTTC
TTCCTTTTCCCCACCCCACCCCCCAAGTTCGGGTGAAGGCCCAGGGCTCGCAGCCAACGTCGGGGCGGCA
GGCCCTGCCATAGCCTCAGGTTACTCATATATACTTTAGATTGATTTAAAACTTCATTTTTAATTTAAAA
GGATCTAGGTGAAGATCCTTTTTGATAATCTCATGACCAAAATCCCTTAACGTGAGTTTTCGTTCCACTG
AGCGTCAGACCCCGTAGAAAAGATCAAAGGATCTTCTTGAGATCCTTTTTTTCTGCGCGTAATCTGCTGC
TTGCAAACAAAAAAACCACCGCTACCAGCGGTGGTTTGTTTGCCGGATCAAGAGCTACCAACTCTTTTTC
CGAAGGTAACTGGCTTCAGCAGAGCGCAGATACCAAATACTGTTCTTCTAGTGTAGCCGTAGTTAGGCCA
CCACTTCAAGAACTCTGTAGCACCGCCTACATACCTCGCTCTGCTAATCCTGTTACCAGTGGCTGCTGCC
AGTGGCGATAAGTCGTGTCTTACCGGGTTGGACTCAAGACGATAGTTACCGGATAAGGCGCAGCGGTCGG
GCTGAACGGGGGGTTCGTGCACACAGCCCAGCTTGGAGCGAACGACCTACACCGAACTGAGATACCTACA
GCGTGAGCTATGAGAAAGCGCCACGCTTCCCGAAGGGAGAAAGGCGGACAGGTATCCGGTAAGCGGCAGG
GTCGGAACAGGAGAGCGCACGAGGGAGCTTCCAGGGGGAAACGCCTGGTATCTTTATAGTCCTGTCGGGT
TTCGCCACCTCTGACTTGAGCGTCGATTTTTGTGATGCTCGTCAGGGGGGCGGAGCCTATGGAAAAACGC
CAGCAACGCGGCCTTTTTACGGTTCCTGGCCTTTTGCTGGCCTTTTGCTCACATGTTCTTTCCTGCGTTA
TCCCCTGATTCTGTGGATAACCGTATTACCGCCATGCAT
